Addgene plasmid #223479: pEY132
Purpose: srz-103 fluorescent neural reporter driving nuclear mNeptune2.5 expression (refer to NeuroPAL paper for expression)
Depositing lab: Oliver Hobert & Eviatar Yemini. Depositing organization: Columbia University. Publication: NeuroPAL: A Multicolor Atlas for Whole-Brain Neuronal Identification in C. elegans. Yemini E, Lin A, Nejatbakhsh A, Varol E, Sun R, Mena GE, Samuel ADT, Paninski L, Venkatachalam V, Hobert O. Cell. 2021 Jan 7;184(1):272-288.e11. doi: 10.1016/j.cell.2020.12.012. Epub 2020 Dec 29. PubMed 33378642.
Backbone
  Vector backbone: pPD95.62
  Vector type: Worm Expression
Growth in bacteria
  Bacterial resistance: Ampicillin, 100 μg/mL
  Growth temperature: 37°C
  Growth strain: DH5alpha
  Copy number: Unknown
Gene/Insert
  Gene/Insert name: srz-103
  Species: C. elegans (nematode)
  Entrez Gene: srz-103 (a.k.a. CELE_F14F8.4)
  Cloning method: Gibson Cloning
Terms and licenses: Academic/Nonprofit Terms; Industry Terms: Not Available to Industry
How to cite: pEY132 was a gift from Oliver Hobert & Eviatar Yemini (Addgene plasmid # 223479 ; http://n2t.net/addgene:223479 ; RRID:Addgene_223479)
