[The description below was written by a language model from this plasmid's Addgene catalogue record and pLannotate feature annotations shown in this document.]
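Description:
pEY132 is a C. elegans expression plasmid built on the pPD95.62 backbone, one of the standard Fire-lab worm reporter vectors. It serves as a transcriptional reporter for srz-103, a C. elegans gene. In E. coli it is maintained by a high-copy ColE1/pUC-type origin and selected with ampicillin through a bla (AmpR) cassette driven by its own promoter. Remnants of the pUC lineage are also annotated, including the lac promoter, operator and CAP site, and small fragments of lacZα, lacI, rop and bom. These have no role in the worm.

The insert, assembled by Gibson cloning, is listed as srz-103. Given the stated purpose, it presumably corresponds to srz-103 regulatory sequence placed upstream of the reporter. That region is not annotated as a feature, however, and its boundaries are not given in the record. The annotated payload is a complete coding sequence for mNeptune2.5, a monomeric far-red fluorescent protein derived from Entacmaea quadricolor. It is preceded by a short stretch that matches the start of a worm-optimized GFP, probably carried over from the parent vector. The catalogue entry describes the reporter as nuclear, but no localization signal is annotated. The short hits to the yeast TEF1 promoter and to aex-5 are brief fragment matches and are unlikely to be deliberate functional elements. No 3′ UTR is annotated.

The plasmid is one of the reporter constructs from the NeuroPAL multicolor atlas. There, defined promoters driving spectrally distinct fluorophores give each neuron a stereotyped color code for whole-brain neuronal identification. The record refers to that work for the srz-103 expression pattern.
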