Features (pLannotate 1.2.2; 15 found; start..end, strand, type, name):
    152..169     -  misc_feature   MCS (fragment): pUC18/19 multiple cloning site
    615..632     -  promoter       TEF1 promoter (fragment): S. cerevisiae TEF1; promoter for EF-1α
   1223..1241    -  CDS            lacZα (fragment): LacZα fragment of β-galactosidase; lacZ fragment
   1396..1446    +  CDS            mEGFP (fragment): monomeric enhanced GFP, optimized with synthetic introns for expression in C. elegans
   1453..2283    +  CDS            mNeptune2.5: mNeptune2.5 is a basic (constitutively fluorescent) red fluorescent protein published in 2014, derived from Entacmaea quadricolor. It is reported to be a rapidly-maturing monomer with moderate acid sensitivity.
   2880..3032    +  CDS            aex-5 (fragment): AEX5_CAEEL - Also known as kpc-3 From Caenorhabditis elegans.
   3160..3195    +  CDS            rop (fragment): Rop protein, which maintains plasmids at low copy number; rop
   3297..3396    +  misc_feature   bom (fragment): basis of mobility region from pBR322
   3494..3598    +  promoter       AmpR promoter: bla
   3599..4459    +  CDS            AmpR: β-lactamase; bla; confers resistance to ampicillin, carbenicillin, and related antibiotics
   4630..5218    +  rep_origin     ori: high-copy-number ColE1/pMB1/pBR322/pUC origin of replication
   5401..5493    +  CDS            lacI (fragment): lac repressor; lacI; The lac repressor binds to the lac operator to inhibit transcription in E. coli. This inhibition can be relieved by adding lactose or isopropyl-β-D-thiogalactopyranoside (IPTG).
   5506..5527    +  protein_bind   CAP binding site: CAP binding activates transcription in the presence of cAMP. E. coli catabolite activator protein
   5542..5572    +  promoter       lac promoter: promoter for the E. coli lac operon
   5580..5596    +  protein_bind   lac operator: The lac repressor binds to the lac operator to inhibit transcription in E. coli. This inhibition can be relieved by adding lactose or isopropyl-β-D-thiogalactopyranoside (IPTG). lac repressor encoded by lacI
>Addgene plasmid #223479 | pEY132 | addgene full sequence | sequence record 442641 | Addgene NGS Result
TCACACAGGAAACAGCTATGACCATGATTACGCCAAGCTGTAAGTTTAAACATGATCTTACTAACTAACT
ATTCTCATTTAAATTTTCAGAGCTTAAAAATGGCTGAAATCACTCACAACGATGGATACGCTAACAACTT
GGAAATGAAATAAGCTTGCATGCCTGCAGCTGTAGACTTGCTGTTCGGCATGTCGGCGCAGTGGTGTTCT
TTGTGAGTGAGTGATTTCTGTCTGTTATTTTTCTACAATCCAAAAATGTATAATGAAATTTTCGTTAACT
TGTTTTTCTGCCAGTTGGAGACTAAGTGGAAAATTAAATTATTTTAAGTGAACTATTTGAATAGAATTTA
ATGTTATGTATGTCTCCAAAACTTCTCTGAAATGGCGAACATCGTTGATAGATTTGGCTGATCATGGGTT
CTAAAATGTTAAACCAAAAGTGGTGAAAACTGAGTTTGCGCCACTTTTCAAGAAATATTAAGCACTGTCG
CATGTTCAAACTCTTATACTGTTAAAATACGAAAGGTTTAGACACGATTAAAGGTGGAGTACCGAAATCT
GGAAAATATTTTCAAACGACTCCAAATTTGCCCCTGATTACGAATATCTATGTGAAAAAATCAAAAAAAA
AATTCCCTGACTTTTTATATTAGAGCTTGAAATCGCGATTTTTGTTTGCGTCACCATGAAATATTTCAAA
TGCGCGCCGAAATAAATTATCCTTGGAGCGTGTTTGCCTCATTTAATTTTCTCTATATATTTTTACTTTT
TTCAGTTTTTCAGCTAATAGTAAATCAAGTGTTTTATTCAGTGGGATATAGCAAGGATTACGTGGCTAAA
ATTATATTTAAAGCATTTTTGCTGAAATTGAACAGGTGGAAAAATGGAAGTTTTGCCTGATTTATTTAAA
ATTGAAATGTTGAAACTAGGGCTCATGCCGTAAAGTACTCAAGCTTTGTACGTAACTTCTTGTGCTTGAA
CAAAAATCAATATAATATTTATCGGAACTGGTACTTCAGTTAATGTTCAGTTCGCAAGGGTGATACTGAT
CAATATTTCACCTGCTGCTTTCAGGAAATCTTCGGTAATTTTTGAAGTCAAACATTAGACACAGGTTCTT
TACAAACACTTAAACCCGGGATTGGCCAAAGGACCCAAAGGTATGTTTCGAATGATACTAACATAACATA
GAACATTTTCAGGAGGACCCTTGGAGGGTACCGGTTTTCCCAGTCACGACGCGTGGTACCGAGCTCAGAA
AAAATGACCGCTCCAAAGAAGAAACGCAAAGTACCGAGCTCAGAAAAAATGACGGCACCTAAAAAGAAAC
GCAAAGTACCGGTCGCCGAGAAGACAGCCCCAAAAAAGAAGCGTAAAGTTCCACGCGTCATGGGAGTAAG
TTTAAACAGTTCGGTACTAACTAACCATACATATTTAAATTTTCAGCGCGCTGTCTCCAAGGGAGAGGAG
CTCATCAAGGAGAACATGCACACCAAGCTCTACATGGAGGGAACCGTCAACAACCACCACTTCAAGTGCA
CCCACGAAGGGGAGGGCAAGCCCTACGAGGGCACCCAGACCAACAGGATTAAGGTGGTGGAGGGAGGCCC
CCTGCCGTTCGCATTCGACATCCTGGCCACCTGCTTTATGTACGGGAGCAAGACCTTCATCAACCACACC
CAAGGAATCCCAGACTTCTTCAAGCAATCCTTCGTAAGTTTAAACATGATTTTACTAACTAACTAATCTG
ATTTAAATTTTCAGCCTGAGGGCTTCACATGGGAGAGAGTCACCACATACGAAGACGGGGGCGTGCTTAC
CGTTACCCAGGACACCAGCCTCCAGGACGGCTGCTTGATCTACAACGTCAAGCTCAGAGGGGTGAACTTC
CCATCCAACGGCCCTGTGATGCAGAAGAAAACACTCGGCTGGGAGGCCAGTACCGAGACCCTGTACCCCG
CTGACGGCGGCCTGGAAGGCAGATGCGACATGGCCCTGAAGCTCGTGGGCGGGGGCCACCTGCACTGCAA
CCTGAAGACCACATACAGATCCAAGAAACCCGCTAAGAACCTCAAGATGCCAGGAGTAAGTTTAAACATA
TATATACTAACTAACCCTGATTATTTAAATTTTCAGGTCTACTTTGTGGACCGCAGACTGGAAAGAATCA
AGGAGGCCGACAATGAGACCTACGTCGAGCAGCACGAGGTGGCTGTGGCCAGATACTGCGACCTCCCTAG
CAAACTGGGGCACAAACTTAATGGCATGGACGAGCTGTACAAGTAAGCGCCGGTCGCTACCATTACCAAC
TTGTCTGGTGTCAAAAATAATAGGGGCCGCTGTCATCAGAGTAAGTTTAAACTGAGTTCTACTAACTAAC
GAGTAATATTTAAATTTTCAGCATCTCGCGCCCGTGCCTCTGACTTCTAAGTCCAATTACTCTTCAACAT
CCCTACATGCTCTTTCTCCCTGTGCTCCCACCCCCTATTTTTGTTATTATCAAAAAACTTCTCTTAATTT
CTTTGTTTTTTAGCTTCTTTTAAGTCACCTCTAACAATGAAATTGTGTAGATTCAAAAATAGAATTAATT
CGTAATAAAAAGTCGAAAAAAATTGTGCTCCCTCCCCCCATTAATAATAATTCTATCCCAAAATCTACAC
AATGTTCTGTGTACACTTCTTATGTTTTTTACTTCTGATAAATTTTTTTGAAACATCATAGAAAAAACCG
CACACAAAATACCTTATCATATGTTACGTTTCAGTTTATGACCGCAATTTTTATTTCTTCGCACGTCTGG
GCCTCTCATGACGTCAAATCATGCTCATCGTGAAAAAGTTTTGGAGTATTTTTGGAATTTTTCAATCAAG
TGAAAGTTTATGAAATTAATTTTCCTGCTTTTGCTTTTTGGGGTTTCCCCTATTGTTTGTCAAGATTTCG
AGGACGGCGTTTTTCTTGCTAAAATCACAAGTATTGATGAGCACGATGCAAGAAAGATCGGAAGAAGGTT
TGGGTTTGAGGCTCAGTGGAAGGTGAGTAGAAGTTGATAATTTGAAAGTGGAGTAGTGTCTATGGGGTTT
TTGCCTTAAATGACAGAATACATTCCCAATATACCAAACATAACTGTTTCCTACTAGTCGGCCGTACGGG
CCCTTTCGTCTCGCGCGTTTCGGTGATGACGGTGAAAACCTCTGACACATGCAGCTCCCGGAGACGGTCA
CAGCTTGTCTGTAAGCGGATGCCGGGAGCAGACAAGCCCGTCAGGGCGCGTCAGCGGGTGTTGGCGGGTG
TCGGGGCTGGCTTAACTATGCGGCATCAGAGCAGATTGTACTGAGAGTGCACCATATGCGGTGTGAAATA
CCGCACAGATGCGTAAGGAGAAAATACCGCATCAGGCGGCCTTAAGGGCCTCGTGATACGCCTATTTTTA
TAGGTTAATGTCATGATAATAATGGTTTCTTAGACGTCAGGTGGCACTTTTCGGGGAAATGTGCGCGGAA
CCCCTATTTGTTTATTTTTCTAAATACATTCAAATATGTATCCGCTCATGAGACAATAACCCTGATAAAT
GCTTCAATAATATTGAAAAAGGAAGAGTATGAGTATTCAACATTTCCGTGTCGCCCTTATTCCCTTTTTT
GCGGCATTTTGCCTTCCTGTTTTTGCTCACCCAGAAACGCTGGTGAAAGTAAAAGATGCTGAAGATCAGT
TGGGTGCACGAGTGGGTTACATCGAACTGGATCTCAACAGCGGTAAGATCCTTGAGAGTTTTCGCCCCGA
AGAACGTTTTCCAATGATGAGCACTTTTAAAGTTCTGCTATGTGGCGCGGTATTATCCCGTATTGACGCC
GGGCAAGAGCAACTCGGTCGCCGCATACACTATTCTCAGAATGACTTGGTTGAGTACTCACCAGTCACAG
AAAAGCATCTTACGGATGGCATGACAGTAAGAGAATTATGCAGTGCTGCCATAACCATGAGTGATAACAC
TGCGGCCAACTTACTTCTGACAACGATCGGAGGACCGAAGGAGCTAACCGCTTTTTTGCACAACATGGGG
GATCATGTAACTCGCCTTGATCGTTGGGAACCGGAGCTGAATGAAGCCATACCAAACGACGAGCGTGACA
CCACGATGCCTGTAGCAATGGCAACAACGTTGCGCAAACTATTAACTGGCGAACTACTTACTCTAGCTTC
CCGGCAACAATTAATAGACTGGATGGAGGCGGATAAAGTTGCAGGACCACTTCTGCGCTCGGCCCTTCCG
GCTGGCTGGTTTATTGCTGATAAATCTGGAGCCGGTGAGCGTGGGTCTCGCGGTATCATTGCAGCACTGG
GGCCAGATGGTAAGCCCTCCCGTATCGTAGTTATCTACACGACGGGGAGTCAGGCAACTATGGATGAACG
AAATAGACAGATCGCTGAGATAGGTGCCTCACTGATTAAGCATTGGTAACTGTCAGACCAAGTTTACTCA
TATATACTTTAGATTGATTTAAAACTTCATTTTTAATTTAAAAGGATCTAGGTGAAGATCCTTTTTGATA
ATCTCATGACCAAAATCCCTTAACGTGAGTTTTCGTTCCACTGAGCGTCAGACCCCGTAGAAAAGATCAA
AGGATCTTCTTGAGATCCTTTTTTTCTGCGCGTAATCTGCTGCTTGCAAACAAAAAAACCACCGCTACCA
GCGGTGGTTTGTTTGCCGGATCAAGAGCTACCAACTCTTTTTCCGAAGGTAACTGGCTTCAGCAGAGCGC
AGATACCAAATACTGTTCTTCTAGTGTAGCCGTAGTTAGGCCACCACTTCAAGAACTCTGTAGCACCGCC
TACATACCTCGCTCTGCTAATCCTGTTACCAGTGGCTGCTGCCAGTGGCGATAAGTCGTGTCTTACCGGG
TTGGACTCAAGACGATAGTTACCGGATAAGGCGCAGCGGTCGGGCTGAACGGGGGGTTCGTGCACACAGC
CCAGCTTGGAGCGAACGACCTACACCGAACTGAGATACCTACAGCGTGAGCTATGAGAAAGCGCCACGCT
TCCCGAAGGGAGAAAGGCGGACAGGTATCCGGTAAGCGGCAGGGTCGGAACAGGAGAGCGCACGAGGGAG
CTTCCAGGGGGAAACGCCTGGTATCTTTATAGTCCTGTCGGGTTTCGCCACCTCTGACTTGAGCGTCGAT
TTTTGTGATGCTCGTCAGGGGGGCGGAGCCTATGGAAAAACGCCAGCAACGCGGCCTTTTTACGGTTCCT
GGCCTTTTGCTGGCCTTTTGCTCACATGTTCTTTCCTGCGTTATCCCCTGATTCTGTGGATAACCGTATT
ACCGCCTTTGAGTGAGCTGATACCGCTCGCCGCAGCCGAACGACCGAGCGCAGCGAGTCAGTGAGCGATG
AAGCGGAAGAGCGCCCAATACGCAAACCGCCTCTCCCCGCGCGTTGGCCGATTCATTAATGCAGCTGGCA
CGACAGGTTTCCCGACTGGAAAGCGGGCAGTGAGCGCAACGCAATTAATGTGAGTTAGCTCACTCATTAG
GCACCCCAGGCTTTACACTTTATGCTTCCGGCTCGTATGTTGTGTGGAATTGTGAGCGGATAACAATT
